>Addgene plasmid #161941 | IBMc318 | addgene full sequence | sequence record 326340 | Addgene NGS Result
TAAAAATGAAGTTTTAAATCAATCTAAAGTATATATGAGTAAACTTGGTCTGACAGTTACCAATGCTTAA
TCAGTGAGGCACCTATCTCAGCGATCTGTCTATTTCGTTCATCCATAGTTGCCTGACTCCCCGTCGTGTA
GATAACTACGATACGGGAGGGCTTACCATCTGGCCCCAGTGCTGCAATGATACCGCGAGACCCACGCTCA
CCGGCTCCAGATTTATCAGCAATAAACCAGCCAGCCGGAAGGGCCGAGCGCAGAAGTGGTCCTGCAACTT
TATCCGCCTCCATCCAGTCTATTAATTGTTGCCGGGAAGCTAGAGTAAGTAGTTCGCCAGTTAATAGTTT
GCGCAACGTTGTTGCCATTGCTACAGGCATCGTGGTGTCACGCTCGTCGTTTGGTATGGCTTCATTCAGC
TCCGGTTCCCAACGATCAAGGCGAGTTACATGATCCCCCATGTTGTGCAAAAAAGCGGTTAGCTCCTTCG
GTCCTCCGATCGTTGTCAGAAGTAAGTTGGCCGCAGTGTTATCACTCATGGTTATGGCAGCACTGCATAA
TTCTCTTACTGTCATGCCATCCGTAAGATGCTTTTCTGTGACTGGTGAGTACTCAACCAAGTCATTCTGA
GAATAGTGTATGCGGCGACCGAGTTGCTCTTGCCCGGCGTCAATACGGGATAATACCGCGCCACATAGCA
GAACTTTAAAAGTGCTCATCATTGGAAAACGTTCTTCGGGGCGAAAACTCTCAAGGATCTTACCGCTGTT
GAGATCCAGTTCGATGTAACCCACTCGTGCACCCAACTGATCTTCAGCATCTTTTACTTTCACCAGCGTT
TCTGGGTGAGCAAAAACAGGAAGGCAAAATGCCGCAAAAAAGGGAATAAGGGCGACACGGAAATGTTGAA
TACTCATACTCTTCCTTTTTCAATATTATTGAAGCATTTATCAGGGTTATTGTCTCATGAGCGGATACAT
ATTTGAATGTATTTAGAAAAATAAACAAATAGGGGTTCCGCGCACATTTCCCCGAAAAGTGCCACCTGAC
GTCTAAGAAACCATTATTATCATGACATTAACCTATAAAAATAGGCGTATCACGAGGCAGAATTTCAGAT
AAAAAAAATCCTTAGCTTTCGCTAAGGATGATTTCTGGAATTCGCGGCCGCTTCTAGAGGAAGACGCTGG
AAATAGCCTGGCACTGAGCCTGACCGCAGATCAGATGGTTAGCGCACTGCTGGATGCAGAACCGCCTATT
CTGTATAGCGAATATGATCCGACACGTCCGTTTAGCGAAGCAAGCATGATGGGTCTGCTGACCAATCTGG
CAGATCGTGAACTGGTTCATATGATTAATTGGGCAAAACGTGTTCCGGGTTTTGTTGATCTGACCCTGCA
TGATCAGGTTCATCTGCTGGAATGTGCATGGCTGGAAATTCTGATGATTGGTCTGGTTTGGCGTAGCATG
GAACATCCGGGTAAACTGCTGTTTGCACCGAATCTGCTGCTGGATCGTAATCAGGGTAAATGTGTTGAAG
GTATGGTGGAAATCTTTGATATGCTGCTGGCAACCAGCAGCCGTTTTCGTATGATGAATCTGCAAGGTGA
AGAATTTGTTTGCCTGAAAAGCATTATTCTGCTGAACAGCGGTGTTTATACCTTTCTGAGCAGCACCCTG
AAAAGTCTGGAAGAAAAAGATCATATCCATCGTGTGCTGGATAAAATCACCGATACACTGATTCATCTGA
TGGCAAAAGCCGGTCTGACCTTACAGCAGCAGCATCAGCGTCTGGCACAACTGCTGCTGATTCTGAGCCA
TATTCGTCATATGAGCAATAAAGGTATGGAACACCTGTACAGCATGAAATGCAAAAATGTTGTTCCGCTG
TATGACCTGCTGTTAGAAATGCTGGACGCACATCGTCTGCATGCATCAAGAAGAGCTACTAGTAGCGGCC
GCTGCAGGCTTCCTCGCTCACTGACTCGCTGCGCTCGGTCGTTCGGCTGCGGCGAGCGGTATCAGCTCAC
TCAAAGGCGGTAATACGGTTATCCACAGAATCAGGGGATAACGCAGGAAAGAACATGTGAGCAAAAGGCC
AGCAAAAGGCCAGGAACCGTAAAAAGGCCGCGTTGCTGGCGTTTTTCCACAGGCTCCGCCCCCCTGACGA
GCATCACAAAAATCGACGCTCAAGTCAGAGGTGGCGAAACCCGACAGGACTATAAAGATACCAGGCGTTT
CCCCCTGGAAGCTCCCTCGTGCGCTCTCCTGTTCCGACCCTGCCGCTTACCGGATACCTGTCCGCCTTTC
TCCCTTCGGGAAGCGTGGCGCTTTCTCATAGCTCACGCTGTAGGTATCTCAGTTCGGTGTAGGTCGTTCG
CTCCAAGCTGGGCTGTGTGCACGAACCCCCCGTTCAGCCCGACCGCTGCGCCTTATCCGGTAACTATCGT
CTTGAGTCCAACCCGGTAAGACACGACTTATCGCCACTGGCAGCAGCCACTGGTAACAGGATTAGCAGAG
CGAGGTATGTAGGCGGTGCTACAGAGTTCTTGAAGTGGTGGCCTAACTACGGCTACACTAGAAGAACAGT
ATTTGGTATCTGCGCTCTGCTGAAGCCAGTTACCTTCGGAAAAAGAGTTGGTAGCTCTTGATCCGGCAAA
CAAACCACCGCTGGTAGCGGTGGTTTTTTTGTTTGCAAGCAGCAGATTACGCGCAGAAAAAAAGGATCTC
AAGAAGATCCTTTGATCTTTTCTACGGGGTCTGACGCTCAGTGGAAAGAAAACTCACGTTAAGGGATTTT
GGTCATGAGATTATCAAAAAGGATCTTCACCTAGATCCTTTTAAAT
Features (pLannotate 1.2.2; 7 found; start..end, strand, type, name):
     57..917     -  CDS            AmpR: β-lactamase; bla; confers resistance to ampicillin, carbenicillin, and related antibiotics
    918..1022    -  promoter       AmpR promoter: bla
   1112..1155    -  terminator     bacterial terminator: putative bacterial transcription terminator
   1150..1959    +  CDS            ESR1 (fragment): ESR1_HUMAN - Also known as ESR, NR3A1. Experimental evidence at protein level: Swiss-Prot protein existence level 1. [Isoform 3]: Involved in activation of NOS3 and endothelial nitric oxide production (PubMed:21937726). Isoforms lacking one or several functional domains are thought to modulate transcriptional activity by competitive ligand or DNA binding and/or heterodimerization with the full-length receptor (PubMed:10970861). Binds to ERE and inhibits isoform 1 (PubMed:10970861). From Homo sapiens (Human).
   1158..1179    +  misc_feature   BioBrick prefix: BioBrick prefix for parts that do not start with "ATG"
   1947..1967    +  misc_feature   BioBrick suffix: universal suffix for all parts
   2144..2732    -  rep_origin     ori: high-copy-number ColE1/pMB1/pBR322/pUC origin of replication
