[The description below was written by a language model from this plasmid's Addgene catalogue record and pLannotate feature annotations shown in this document.]
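Description:
IBMc318 is a small (about 2.8 kb) high-copy bacterial plasmid built on the BioBrick backbone pSB1A3. It replicates in E. coli from a ColE1/pUC-type origin and is selected with ampicillin through a β-lactamase gene driven by its native bla promoter. The feature table also finds a putative bacterial transcription terminator next to the cloning region. That region is bounded by the standard BioBrick prefix and suffix.

The insert, recorded as BbsI-G-ER-LBD-S-SapI and assembled by Gibson cloning, contains a fragment of roughly 800 bp that matches human oestrogen receptor alpha (ESR1). This corresponds to the ligand-binding domain (ER-LBD), although the catalogue lists the insert species as synthetic. The insert name indicates that the domain is flanked by recognition sites for the type IIS enzymes BbsI and SapI. The "G" and "S" in the name may denote short glycine and serine linker residues, but the record does not define them. No promoter, ribosome binding site or tag is annotated for the ER-LBD, so despite the "bacterial expression" classification the plasmid appears to act as a donor of a DNA part rather than as an expression construct in its own right.

According to the stated purpose, the plasmid supplies a Golden Gate substitution insert for domain-insertion mapping. The ER-LBD cassette would be released by type IIS digestion and swapped into insertion sites distributed across a target protein, generating libraries of variants that carry the ligand-binding domain at different positions. The associated work concerns systematic insertion of split inteins for Boolean logic gate engineering and reduction of basal activity. The record does not say which target proteins were mapped with this insert.
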