Addgene plasmid #161941: IBMc318
Purpose: Carries Golden Gate substitution insert for ER-LBD domain-insertion mapping
Depositing lab: Baojun Wang. Depositing organization: University of Edinburgh. Publication: A systematic approach to inserting split inteins for Boolean logic gate engineering and basal activity reduction. Ho TYH, Shao A, Lu Z, Savilahti H, Menolascina F, Wang L, Dalchau N, Wang B. Nat Commun. 2021 Apr 13;12(1):2200. doi: 10.1038/s41467-021-22404-9. PubMed 33850130.
Backbone
  Vector backbone: pSB1A3
  Backbone manufacturer: BioBrick
  Vector type: Bacterial Expression
Growth in bacteria
  Bacterial resistance: Ampicillin, 100 μg/mL
  Growth temperature: 37°C
  Growth strain: DH5alpha
  Copy number: High Copy
Gene/Insert
  Gene/Insert name: pSB1A3-BbsI-G-ER-LBD-S-SapI
  Species: Synthetic
  Cloning method: Gibson Cloning
  Sequencing primers: 5′ VF2 - TGCCACCTGACGTCTAAGAA; 3′ VR - ATTACCGCCTTTGAGTGAGC
Terms and licenses: Academic/Nonprofit Terms; Industry Terms: Not Available to Industry
How to cite: IBMc318 was a gift from Baojun Wang (Addgene plasmid # 161941 ; http://n2t.net/addgene:161941 ; RRID:Addgene_161941)
